Addgene plasmid #110925: KG#230
Purpose: Vector for expressing proteins in a subset of 9 DA/ DB cholingergic motor neurons in the C. elegans ventral nerve cord
Depositing lab: Kenneth Miller. Depositing organization: Oklahoma Medical Research Foundation. Publication: Impaired dense core vesicle maturation in Caenorhabditis elegans mutants lacking Rab2. Edwards SL, Charlie NK, Richmond JE, Hegermann J, Eimer S, Miller KG. J Cell Biol. 2009 Sep 21;186(6):881-95. doi: 10.1083/jcb.200902095. PubMed 19797080.
Backbone
  Vector backbone: pUC
  Backbone size w/o insert (bp): 2632
  Vector type: Bacterial Expression
Growth in bacteria
  Bacterial resistance: Ampicillin, 100 μg/mL
  Growth temperature: 37°C
  Growth strain: DH5alpha
  Copy number: High Copy
Gene/Insert 1
  Gene/Insert name: unc-129 promoter
  Species: C. elegans (nematode)
  Insert size (bp): 2642
  Cloning method: Unknown
  Sequencing primers: 5′ Unknown
Gene/Insert 2
  Gene/Insert name: unc-54 3' control region
  Species: C. elegans (nematode)
  Insert size (bp): 940
  Cloning method: Unknown
  Sequencing primers: 5′ Unknown
Terms and licenses: Academic/Nonprofit Terms; Industry Terms: Not Available to Industry
Depositor comments: Unique multi-cloning sites: Nhe I/ Sal I/ Kpn I/ Age I/ Bgl II Used Pfu Ultra polymerase and primers engineered with restriction sites to amplify the 2.6 Kb unc-129 promoter from N2 genomic DNA and cloned it into Pst I/ Bam HI cut pPD96.52 (C. elegans body wall muscle expression vector; this digestion will remove the myo-3 promoter in 2 fragments and leave the 3.7 kb vector). Transformed into XL1-Blue electrocompetent cells. Miniprepped 4 clones to find those with correct size insert and vector, then submited 1 clone for sequence. Chose one clone that has correct sequence and made glycerol stock. Features of the expression construct: This expression construct has a promoter (unc-129::) that will drive strong and specific expression (of whatever gene is inserted in the MCS) in 9 of the DA/ DB cholinergic neurons of the ventral nerve cord. unc-129 promoter sequence includes the region from the native Sma I site (2.6 Kb upstream of the start codon) down to the 7th nucleotide before the A of the ATG. This includes a 19 bp 5' UTR (out of 25 bp 5' UTR total). This promoter is a shortened version of the unc-129 promoter. This shortened version drives expression in 9 ventral cord motor neurons that Sieburth et al identified as the DA's. The promoter itself is described in Colavita et al., 1998, although they claim expression in both DA's and DB's. The DA motor neurons form NMJ's in the dorsal nerve cord and receive synaptic inputs in the ventral cord (therefore proteins localized to the ventral cord would be dendritically localized/ postsynaptic). Other features of the expression vector include a "decoy" 5' to the promoter to reduce non-specific expression in the gut (see Fire Lab 1995 Kit documentation for description), the unc-54 3' end including the poly A addition signal, and 3 introns (1 in 5' UTR, 1 just upstream of the unc-54 3' end, and 1 inserted in the unc-54 3' end). These introns help provide more uniform and robust expression, especially if you are expressing a cDNA with no introns as opposed to a gene with introns. Note: this vector can be converted to a vector that fuses GFP, YFP, or CFP onto the C-terminus of the protein as follows: Remove the ~1000 bp (Kpn I or Age I) + (Spe I or BsiW I [expensive, 55 C cutter with 50% activity at 37 C; heat inactivate 80 C] or Apa I) fragment containing the unc-54 3’ control region from this plasmid and replace it with the ~1800 bp like-digested fragment containing 3-intron S65C GFP (see pPD94.81 in Fire Lab plasmids), YFP (see pPD136.64 in Fire Lab plasmids) or CFP (see pPD136.61 in Fire Lab plasmids) + the unc-54 3’ UTR and control region. Note if Spe I is used to cut these Fire Lab vectors, you get 3 bands: 1100, 1800, and 4000 (total size 6.9 Kb). The 1800 bp band is the XFP-containing band. For C-terminal fusions, remember to leave the stop codon off of the upstream protein. For the above-mentioned Fire Lab vectors, the reading frame for the downstream XFP relative to the Kpn I and Age I sites is as follows (triplets are the reading frame codons): Kpn I G GTA CCG GT Age I Alternatively, use Gibson Assembly/ NEBuilder to insert any genetically encoded fluorescent protein at the N- or C-terminus of your protein.
How to cite: KG#230 was a gift from Kenneth Miller (Addgene plasmid # 110925 ; http://n2t.net/addgene:110925 ; RRID:Addgene_110925)
