[The description below was written by a language model from this plasmid's Addgene catalogue record and pLannotate feature annotations shown in this document.]
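Description:
KG#230 is an empty C. elegans expression vector built on a pUC-type backbone and derived from the Fire Lab body wall muscle vector pPD96.52, whose myo-3 promoter was removed and replaced by a promoter amplified from N2 genomic DNA. It is propagated in E. coli as a high-copy plasmid through a ColE1/pUC origin and selected with ampicillin via the bla gene. Although catalogued as "bacterial expression", its purpose is transgene expression in worms. The automated annotations of both sequence records (about 6.3 kb, differing by a few bases) recognise only backbone parts: AmpR and its promoter, the origin, lac promoter/operator remnants, and small rop, bom and lacI fragments. A short aex-5 match also appears near the 3' region. The nematode regulatory elements themselves are not annotated and are known from the depositor's notes.

The payload is a shortened 2.6 kb unc-129 promoter, running from a native upstream Sma I site to just before the start codon and including most of the 5' UTR. It is followed by a multiple cloning site with unique Nhe I, Sal I, Kpn I, Age I and Bgl II sites, and by the roughly 940 bp unc-54 3' control region that supplies the polyadenylation signal. This promoter drives strong expression of any inserted coding sequence in nine DA/DB cholinergic motor neurons of the ventral nerve cord. A "decoy" sequence upstream of the promoter reduces nonspecific gut expression. Three synthetic introns (one in the 5' UTR, two at or in the unc-54 3' end) make expression more robust and uniform, especially for intronless cDNAs. The depositor notes that swapping the unc-54 3' fragment for a GFP, YFP or CFP plus unc-54 3' cassette from other Fire Lab vectors converts it into a C-terminal fluorescent fusion vector. This suits it to studying protein localisation in these neurons.
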