Features (pLannotate 1.2.2; 10 found; start..end, strand, type, name):
   3537..3632    +  CDS            aex-5 (fragment): AEX5_CAEEL - Also known as kpc-3 From Caenorhabditis elegans.
   3760..3795    +  CDS            rop (fragment): Rop protein, which maintains plasmids at low copy number; rop
   3897..3996    +  misc_feature   bom (fragment): basis of mobility region from pBR322
   4094..4198    +  promoter       AmpR promoter: bla
   4199..5059    +  CDS            AmpR: β-lactamase; bla; confers resistance to ampicillin, carbenicillin, and related antibiotics
   5230..5818    +  rep_origin     ori: high-copy-number ColE1/pMB1/pBR322/pUC origin of replication
   6001..6093    +  CDS            lacI (fragment): lac repressor; lacI; The lac repressor binds to the lac operator to inhibit transcription in E. coli. This inhibition can be relieved by adding lactose or isopropyl-β-D-thiogalactopyranoside (IPTG).
   6106..6127    +  protein_bind   CAP binding site: CAP binding activates transcription in the presence of cAMP. E. coli catabolite activator protein
   6142..6172    +  promoter       lac promoter: promoter for the E. coli lac operon
   6180..6196    +  protein_bind   lac operator: The lac repressor binds to the lac operator to inhibit transcription in E. coli. This inhibition can be relieved by adding lactose or isopropyl-β-D-thiogalactopyranoside (IPTG). lac repressor encoded by lacI
>Addgene plasmid #110925 | KG#230 | depositor full sequence | sequence record 208592 | Full sequence
AAGCTTGGGCTGCAGCCCGGGAAACATGATATCGACGGACATATTTTTGATTGATTATCATAATTTTCGT
GGGAATCTTCGGAACATGCTCTTTGCGGTTTATAAGTGGAGATGCGCCAACGGGAAACTTGTTTTAAAAC
TATTCCTATGGTGCTAACATCACCACATGAAAACTTTTCAAAACTTTTTTGGGTTTTTTATTTTTTTATT
ATTATTCGTATCTAAACATTGTAGGCGTTGTGATGTTGCCCTAAATTTCTTTAAAAAGAGCGAACATTTT
CAAAAATTTGCTATTTAAATCGAATGAAAATTTCCATTCAAATATTTGAAAAAAATTATGAAAAAATTCC
TTTTGTTGCATCTTCATCTTCTATGAAAGTTACAATTTTAGTTGGATCAGAAATATGAGATATCAAAAAA
AAATTAAGATTTTTTTGTTTGTTTTTTTGAAGCCTAAAATATTTTGATATCATTTATCTCTTATGTCTTT
TGTTTTATCGAAACGTTTACAACACATCAACTATGCGTCAATAAATTTTTTAGGTAGTTAAACAAATGTT
GAAAAAAAAAGCAAAAGCAACCAAGAGCTGTTAAAATAGAGAAAATGCAGTTATTTTTTATATTCAAGAA
AAGTTATCACAGAAGTTCCGTAATGAGTTTTTTCCTTATCAACATGTTCCCATCAACTTCTTAGTTTCTC
CTCATTCCCATTGTTCAACATAATTATCACCTCTGACCTTATTCTGCTCTTTTTAAGCACAGGTGTTAAT
ATGCCGTCCATCATATTTGCCCTCCGTCTGCCGCTTTCCTTATCTGACCTTTACATCGCCTTTTTGTATA
TGTACATAATAATTGTATCATCATCAACCTCCGCCATAAACATGCATGTCTTTTTACCTCTTTTGGCATG
TACCGTTCTTCTTTGTATTTTTATTATGTCTTCCTTCCATCTTCCCTCTTTTTTACGGATTTTCGGATTG
CGGAAGAAGAAGATGGTCGATAATTACCGTAATGAGGTAATTTGAAACATATTGGACAGAAGAAATACGC
GCGGATGCTTTCGGTGGCAAGGTTAATTCGTTGTCTTTGTTTCTGGAATGTCCTTCATAAAAAACACGGA
TTACCACCTGTTTTTAACGTGGATTAAGATTTTTGGAAACAATTTACTCTGCCTAATTTTTTTGTACATT
TAAAAATGTAGACTTACCGAATTCACCGAGCTTGACCAGTTTTAAAGGTTACCGTTCACACTAAAAATTG
TTGAAAAAATTTTCGACTAAACCTAATGATTTTATTTTAAAAAATAAATGAAATAGCATACAAATTTGGA
TTTTTTTCAATTTTTTTCAAGAAAATCATGAAACATTTAGAAAACTCGAGTAACAAGCTTTCCGTTCATT
CTGTAATTTTTAAGTTCCAAATTTAAAAAAATGCATTTTGATTTACTGGGATTGCCGTGCTCGTAATTAT
CAGCAAAACATTTGCCGAATTAGCCGAGCTCGACAATCTATTTTTTCGCAAACTTTTGCCATGTTTCGTA
AAACAATTTTCCATTTTATGGTAGACATTTTTCATCAATGAATTCACAAAATTTAAAATCCCCACTGAAA
GTACCAAAATCTTCCTGAAAAATCCGGCAAAAAATCCATCTCATTATCATGTCACATATACATGTTCTAT
TGGCACTATGTTTGGGATGTCCTCCAATTAATACTTCTGTGTCAATCTCATCGGCGCCCGGCGGCCACTA
CCAAATGCAAAACTTTGTTTGTAAAAGAAGAAGCCAATAATTTTCTCGTTATTCATTTTTATTACTCTTT
TTGCGTTTCATTCTTCTTTGTTCGAATTGATGAACGCACGTTGCTTCTCTCTGGTTTTCCTGCCGTTCCT
TATATTGCCAAGGAAACCAATGCGGATTTTCGGAAGATTTTCTTCATGTCCTTTAGAAAATATCACCACT
TTTCTTCTTTTTCCATTTCAAATTTCAATTTCCATACAACTCATCTTCTATTATAGCTTTTCAGGTGTTC
GACTGTTTGAAGATAAGAATCAATTAAAATTTGGTTCACTGAGCATGTCATCCACTTTTCCTTTTCTTTG
TTCTAAAATTCACCAAACTGAATTTTCCTTAACCGGAAATTTACATGAAAATAAGAAACATGGATTACAT
CCTTTACATATCATTTTTGTTTTTTTATGTGTATTCCATGTTCCCAAAAGTTTGATGCAATTTTTGATTC
TTTTTCAATTTTCCAAATTCGTGTCTCGCAGGGAACGATTCACAGTCCAACATTCCCAAATTGCGAAATT
TTAGAATATATATTCCCAAGCGTCGAATATCTCAAAAATTTGTCGTTTTCTCAGTTTGACATGTCACCTT
TGCCGGTTCCTCTATTCGTCTATTAGCTCTCCAGAGAGCAATGTCATGTCACACGAAGAATTCAGGGACA
TGTTTCGTTTTTTTTTGTTTGCATGTGGTCACCGATATGGGAACTTGAACTTTCCAATTTTTGCTTGCTT
TTTCTTTTCCGGAAACTTAATACTATTTGAGAAACTCCGCATCTTATTTGTTTGATCCCAAATTCTGAAA
TTCCTCTTTGAATTTGATCTCAAGCTTCACTATAAAAAATTGTTTCAGGAAAATTGGAAGAGCAAGCGGA
TCCCCGGGATTGGCCAAAGGACCCAAAGGTATGTTTCGAATGATACTAACATAACATAGAACATTTTCAG
GAGGACCCTTGGCTAGCGTCGACGGTACCGGTCAGATATCACTCGAGGAGCTCCCGAGATCTTCAGCGCT
CAGCATTCGTAGAATTGTAAGTTTAAACTTTCTCATACTAACTAACGCGCTCTATTTAAATTTTCAGAAT
TCCAACTGAGCGCCGGTCGCTACCATTACCAACTTGTCTGGTGTCAAAAATAATAGGGGCCGCTGTCATC
AGAGTAAGTTTAAACTGAGTTCTACTAACTAACGAGTAATATTTAAATTTTCAGCATCTCGCGCCCGTGC
CTCTGACTTCTAAGTCCAATTACTCTTCAACATCCCTACATGCTCTTTCTCCCTGTGCTCCCACCCCCTA
TTTTTGTTATTATCAAAAAAACTTCTTCTTAATTTCTTTGTTTTTTAGCTTCTTTTAAGTCACCTCTAAC
AATGAAATTGTGTAGATTCAAAAATAGAATTAATTCGTAATAAAAAGTCGAAAAAAATTGTGCTCCCTCC
CCCCATTAATAATAATTCTATCCCAAAATCTACACAATGTTCTGTGTACACTTCTTATGTTTTTTTTACT
TCTGATAAATTTTTTTTGAAACATCATAGAAAAAACCGCACACAAAATACCTTATCATATGTTACGTTTC
AGTTTATGACCGCAATTTTTATTTCTTCGCACGTCTGGGCCTCTCATGACGTCAAATCATGCTCATCGTG
AAAAAGTTTTGGAGTATTTTTGGAATTTTTCAATCAAGTGAAAGTTTATGAAATTAATTTTCCTGCTTTT
GCTTTTTGGGGGTTTCCCCTATTGTTTGTCAAGAGTTTCGAGGACGGCGTTTTTCTTGCTAAAATCACAA
GTATTGATGAGCACGATGCAAGAAAGATCGGAAGAAGGTTTGGGTTTGAGGCTCAGTGGAAGGTGAGTAG
AAGTTGATAATTTGAAAGTGGAGTAGTGTCTATGGGGTTTTTGCCTTAAATGACAGAATACATTCCCAAT
ATACCAAACATAACTGTTTCCTACTAGTCGGCCGTACGGGCCCTTTCGTCTCGCGCGTTTCGGTGATGAC
GGTGAAAACCTCTGACACATGCAGCTCCCGGAGACGGTCACAGCTTGTCTGTAAGCGGATGCCGGGAGCA
GACAAGCCCGTCAGGGCGCGTCAGCGGGTGTTGGCGGGTGTCGGGGCTGGCTTAACTATGCGGCATCAGA
GCAGATTGTACTGAGAGTGCACCATATGCGGTGTGAAATACCGCACAGATGCGTAAGGAGAAAATACCGC
ATCAGGCGGCCTTAAGGGCCTCGTGATACGCCTATTTTTATAGGTTAATGTCATGATAATAATGGTTTCT
TAGACGTCAGGTGGCACTTTTCGGGGAAATGTGCGCGGAACCCCTATTTGTTTATTTTTCTAAATACATT
CAAATATGTATCCGCTCATGAGACAATAACCCTGATAAATGCTTCAATAATATTGAAAAAGGAAGAGTAT
GAGTATTCAACATTTCCGTGTCGCCCTTATTCCCTTTTTTGCGGCATTTTGCCTTCCTGTTTTTGCTCAC
CCAGAAACGCTGGTGAAAGTAAAAGATGCTGAAGATCAGTTGGGTGCACGAGTGGGTTACATCGAACTGG
ATCTCAACAGCGGTAAGATCCTTGAGAGTTTTCGCCCCGAAGAACGTTTTCCAATGATGAGCACTTTTAA
AGTTCTGCTATGTGGCGCGGTATTATCCCGTATTGACGCCGGGCAAGAGCAACTCGGTCGCCGCATACAC
TATTCTCAGAATGACTTGGTTGAGTACTCACCAGTCACAGAAAAGCATCTTACGGATGGCATGACAGTAA
GAGAATTATGCAGTGCTGCCATAACCATGAGTGATAACACTGCGGCCAACTTACTTCTGACAACGATCGG
AGGACCGAAGGAGCTAACCGCTTTTTTGCACAACATGGGGGATCATGTAACTCGCCTTGATCGTTGGGAA
CCGGAGCTGAATGAAGCCATACCAAACGACGAGCGTGACACCACGATGCCTGTAGCAATGGCAACAACGT
TGCGCAAACTATTAACTGGCGAACTACTTACTCTAGCTTCCCGGCAACAATTAATAGACTGGATGGAGGC
GGATAAAGTTGCAGGACCACTTCTGCGCTCGGCCCTTCCGGCTGGCTGGTTTATTGCTGATAAATCTGGA
GCCGGTGAGCGTGGGTCTCGCGGTATCATTGCAGCACTGGGGCCAGATGGTAAGCCCTCCCGTATCGTAG
TTATCTACACGACGGGGAGTCAGGCAACTATGGATGAACGAAATAGACAGATCGCTGAGATAGGTGCCTC
ACTGATTAAGCATTGGTAACTGTCAGACCAAGTTTACTCATATATACTTTAGATTGATTTAAAACTTCAT
TTTTAATTTAAAAGGATCTAGGTGAAGATCCTTTTTGATAATCTCATGACCAAAATCCCTTAACGTGAGT
TTTCGTTCCACTGAGCGTCAGACCCCGTAGAAAAGATCAAAGGATCTTCTTGAGATCCTTTTTTTCTGCG
CGTAATCTGCTGCTTGCAAACAAAAAAACCACCGCTACCAGCGGTGGTTTGTTTGCCGGATCAAGAGCTA
CCAACTCTTTTTCCGAAGGTAACTGGCTTCAGCAGAGCGCAGATACCAAATACTGTCCTTCTAGTGTAGC
CGTAGTTAGGCCACCACTTCAAGAACTCTGTAGCACCGCCTACATACCTCGCTCTGCTAATCCTGTTACC
AGTGGCTGCTGCCAGTGGCGATAAGTCGTGTCTTACCGGGTTGGACTCAAGACGATAGTTACCGGATAAG
GCGCAGCGGTCGGGCTGAACGGGGGGTTCGTGCACACAGCCCAGCTTGGAGCGAACGACCTACACCGAAC
TGAGATACCTACAGCGTGAGCATTGAGAAAGCGCCACGCTTCCCGAAGGGAGAAAGGCGGACAGGTATCC
GGTAAGCGGCAGGGTCGGAACAGGAGAGCGCACGAGGGAGCTTCCAGGGGGAAACGCCTGGTATCTTTAT
AGTCCTGTCGGGTTTCGCCACCTCTGACTTGAGCGTCGATTTTTGTGATGCTCGTCAGGGGGGCGGAGCC
TATGGAAAAACGCCAGCAACGCGGCCTTTTTACGGTTCCTGGCCTTTTGCTGGCCTTTTGCTCACATGTT
CTTTCCTGCGTTATCCCCTGATTCTGTGGATAACCGTATTACCGCCTTTGAGTGAGCTGATACCGCTCGC
CGCAGCCGAACGACCGAGCGCAGCGAGTCAGTGAGCGAGGAAGCGGAAGAGCGCCCAATACGCAAACCGC
CTCTCCCCGCGCGTTGGCCGATTCATTAATGCAGCTGGCACGACAGGTTTCCCGACTGGAAAGCGGGCAG
TGAGCGCAACGCAATTAATGTGAGTTAGCTCACTCATTAGGCACCCCAGGCTTTACACTTTATGCTTCCG
GCTCGTATGTTGTGTGGAATTGTGAGCGGATAACAATTTCACACAGGAAACAGCTATGACCATGATTACG
CCAAGCTGTAAGTTTAAACATGATCTTACTAACTAACTATTCTCATTTAAATTTTCAGAGCTTAAAAATG
GCTGAAATCACTCACAACGATGGATACGCTAACAACTTGGAAATGAAAT
