Features (pLannotate 1.2.2; 10 found; start..end, strand, type, name):
   3405..3557    +  CDS            aex-5 (fragment): AEX5_CAEEL - Also known as kpc-3 From Caenorhabditis elegans.
   3685..3720    +  CDS            rop (fragment): Rop protein, which maintains plasmids at low copy number; rop
   3822..3921    +  misc_feature   bom (fragment): basis of mobility region from pBR322
   4019..4123    +  promoter       AmpR promoter: bla
   4124..4984    +  CDS            AmpR: β-lactamase; bla; confers resistance to ampicillin, carbenicillin, and related antibiotics
   5155..5743    +  rep_origin     ori: high-copy-number ColE1/pMB1/pBR322/pUC origin of replication
   5926..6018    +  CDS            lacI (fragment): lac repressor; lacI; The lac repressor binds to the lac operator to inhibit transcription in E. coli. This inhibition can be relieved by adding lactose or isopropyl-β-D-thiogalactopyranoside (IPTG).
   6031..6052    +  protein_bind   CAP binding site: CAP binding activates transcription in the presence of cAMP. E. coli catabolite activator protein
   6067..6097    +  promoter       lac promoter: promoter for the E. coli lac operon
   6105..6121    +  protein_bind   lac operator: The lac repressor binds to the lac operator to inhibit transcription in E. coli. This inhibition can be relieved by adding lactose or isopropyl-β-D-thiogalactopyranoside (IPTG). lac repressor encoded by lacI
>Addgene plasmid #110925 | KG#230 | addgene full sequence | sequence record 212567 | Addgene NGS Result
GTGGGAATCTTCGGAACATGCTCTTTGCGGTTTATAAGTGGAGATGCGCCAACGGGAAACTTGTTTTAAA
ACTATTCCTATGGTGCTAACATCACCACATGAAAACTTTTCAAAACTTTTTTGGGTTTTTTATTTTTTTA
TTATTATTCGTATCTAAACATTGTAGGCGTTGTGATGTTGCCCTAAATTTCTTTAAAAAGAGCGAACATT
TTCAAAAATTTGCTATTTAAATCGAATGAAAATTTCCATTCAAATATTTGAAAAAAATTATGAAAAAATT
CCTTTTGTTGCATCTTCATCTTCTATGAAAGTTACAATTTTAGTTGGATCAGAAATATGAGATATCAAAA
AAAAATTAAGATTTTTTTGTTTGTTTTTTTGAAGCCTAAAATATTTTGATATCATTTATCTCTTATGTCT
TTTGTTTTATCGAAACGTTTACAACACATCAACTATGCGTCAATAAATTTTTTAGGTAGTTAAACAAATG
TTGAAAAAAAAAGCAAAAGCAACCAAGAGCTGTTAAAATAGAGAAAATGCAGTTATTTTTTATATTCAAG
AAAAGTTATCACAGAAGTTCCGTAATGAGTTTTTTCCTTATCAACATGTTCCCATCAACTTCTTAGTTTC
TCCTCATTCCCATTGTTCAACATAATTATCACCTCTGACCTTATTCTGCTCTTTTTAAGCACAGGTGTTA
ATATGCCGTCCATCATATTTGCCCTCCGTCTGCCGCTTTCCTTATCTGACCTTTACATCGCCTTTTTGTA
TATGTACATAATAATTGTATCATCATCAACCTCCGCCATAAACATGCATGTCTTTTTACCTCTTTTGGCA
TGTACCGTTCTTCTTTGTATTTTTATTATGTCTTCCTTCCATCTTCCCTCTTTTTTACGGATTTTCGGAT
TGCGGAAGAAGAAGATGGTCGATAATTACCGTAATGAGGTAATTTGAAACATATTGGACAGAAGAAATAC
GCGCGGATGCTTTCGGTGGCAAGGTTAATTCGTTGTCTTTGTTTCTGGAATGTCCTTCATAAAAAACACG
GATTACCACCTGTTTTTAACGTGGATTAAGATTTTTGGAAACAATTTACTCTGCCTAATTTTTTTGTACA
TTTAAAAATGTAGACTTACCGAATTCACCGAGCTTGACCAGTTTTAAAGGTTACCGTTCACACTAAAAAT
TGTTGAAAAAATTTTCGACTAAACCTAATGATTTTATTTTAAAAAATAAATGAAATAGCATACAAATTTG
GATTTTTTTCAATTTTTTTCAAGAAAATCATGAAACATTTAGAAAACTCGAGTAACAAGCTTTCCGTTCA
TTCTGTAATTTTTAAGTTCCAAATTTAAAAAAATGCATTTTGATTTACTGGGATTGCCGTGCTCGTAATT
ATCAGCAAAACATTTGCCGAATTAGCCGAGCTCGACAATCTATTTTTTCGCAAACTTTTGCCATGTTTCG
TAAAACAATTTTCCATTTTATGGTAGACATTTTTCATCAATGAATTCACAAAATTTAAAATCCCCACTGA
AAGTACCAAAATCTTCCTGAAAAATCCGGCAAAAAATCCATCTCATTATCATGTCACATATACATGTTCT
ATTGGCACTATGTTTGGGATGTCCTCCAATTAATACTTCTGTGTCAATCTCATCGGCGCCCGGCGGCCAC
TACCAAATGCAAAACTTTGTTTGTAAAAGAAGAAGCCAATAATTTTCTCGTTATTCATTTTTATTACTCT
TTTTGCGTTTCATTCTTCTTTGTTCGAATTGATGAACGCACGTTGCTTCTCTCTGGTTTTCCTGCCGTTC
CTTATATTGCCAAGGAAACCAATGCGGATTTTCGGAAGATTTTCTTCATGTCCTTTAGAAAATATCACCA
CTTTTCTTCTTTTTCCATTTCAAATTTCAATTTCCATACAACTCATCTTCTATTATAGCTTTTCAGGTGT
TCGACTGTTTGAAGATAAGAATCAATTAAAATTTGGTTCACTGAGCATGTCATCCACTTTTCCTTTTCTT
TGTTCTAAAATTCACCAAACTGAATTTTCCTTAACCGGAAATTTACATGAAAATAAGAAACATGGATTAC
ATCCTTTACATATCATTTTTGTTTTTTTATGTGTATTCCATGTTCCCAAAAGTTTGATGCAATTTTTGAT
TCTTTTTCAATTTTCCAAATTCGTGTCTCGCAGGGAACGATTCACAGTCCAACATTCCCAAATTGCGAAA
TTTTAGAATATATATTCCCAAGCGTCGAATATCTCAAAAATTTGTCGTTTTCTCAGTTTGACATGTCACC
TTTGCCGGTTCCTCTATTCGTCTATTAGCTCTCCAGAGAGCAATGTCATGTCACACGAAGAATTCAGGGA
CATGTTTCGTTTTTTTTTGTTTGCATGTGGTCACCGATATGGGAACTTGAACTTTCCAATTTTTGCTTGC
TTTTTCTTTTCCGGAAACTTAATACTATTTGAGAAACTCCGCATCTTATTTGTTTGATCCCAAATTCTGA
AATTCCTCTTTGAATTTGATCTCAAGCTTCACTATAAAAAATTGTTTCAGGAAAATTGGAAGAGCAAGCG
GATCCCCGGGATTGGCCAAAGGACCCAAAGGTATGTTTCGAATGATACTAACATAACATAGAACATTTTC
AGGAGGACCCTTGGCTAGCGTCGACGGTACCGGTCAGATATCACTCGAGGAGCTCCCGAGATCTTCAGCG
CTCAGCATTCGTAGAATTGTAAGTTTAAACTTTCTCATACTAACTAACGCGCTCTATTTAAATTTTCAGA
ATTCCAACTGAGCGCCGGTCGCTACCATTACCAACTTGTCTGGTGTCAAAAATAATAGGGGCCGCTGTCA
TCAGAGTAAGTTTAAACTGAGTTCTACTAACTAACGAGTAATATTTAAATTTTCAGCATCTCGCGCCCGT
GCCTCTGACTTCTAAGTCCAATTACTCTTCAACATCCCTACATGCTCTTTCTCCCTGTGCTCCCACCCCC
TATTTTTGTTATTATCAAAAAACTTCTCTTAATTTCTTTGTTTTTTAGCTTCTTTTAAGTCACCTCTAAC
AATGAAATTGTGTAGATTCAAAAATAGAATTAATTCGTAATAAAAAGTCGAAAAAAATTGTGCTCCCTCC
CCCCATTAATAATAATTCTATCCCAAAATCTACACAATGTTCTGTGTACACTTCTTATGTTTTTTACTTC
TGATAAATTTTTTTGAAACATCATAGAAAAAACCGCACACAAAATACCTTATCATATGTTACGTTTCAGT
TTATGACCGCAATTTTTATTTCTTCGCACGTCTGGGCCTCTCATGACGTCAAATCATGCTCATCGTGAAA
AAGTTTTGGAGTATTTTTGGAATTTTTCAATCAAGTGAAAGTTTATGAAATTAATTTTCCTGCTTTTGCT
TTTTGGGGTTTCCCCTATTGTTTGTCAAGATTTCGAGGACGGCGTTTTTCTTGCTAAAATCACAAGTATT
GATGAGCACGATGCAAGAAAGATCGGAAGAAGGTTTGGGTTTGAGGCTCAGTGGAAGGTGAGTAGAAGTT
GATAATTTGAAAGTGGAGTAGTGTCTATGGGGTTTTTGCCTTAAATGACAGAATACATTCCCAATATACC
AAACATAACTGTTTCCTACTAGTCGGCCGTACGGGCCCTTTCGTCTCGCGCGTTTCGGTGATGACGGTGA
AAACCTCTGACACATGCAGCTCCCGGAGACGGTCACAGCTTGTCTGTAAGCGGATGCCGGGAGCAGACAA
GCCCGTCAGGGCGCGTCAGCGGGTGTTGGCGGGTGTCGGGGCTGGCTTAACTATGCGGCATCAGAGCAGA
TTGTACTGAGAGTGCACCATATGCGGTGTGAAATACCGCACAGATGCGTAAGGAGAAAATACCGCATCAG
GCGGCCTTAAGGGCCTCGTGATACGCCTATTTTTATAGGTTAATGTCATGATAATAATGGTTTCTTAGAC
GTCAGGTGGCACTTTTCGGGGAAATGTGCGCGGAACCCCTATTTGTTTATTTTTCTAAATACATTCAAAT
ATGTATCCGCTCATGAGACAATAACCCTGATAAATGCTTCAATAATATTGAAAAAGGAAGAGTATGAGTA
TTCAACATTTCCGTGTCGCCCTTATTCCCTTTTTTGCGGCATTTTGCCTTCCTGTTTTTGCTCACCCAGA
AACGCTGGTGAAAGTAAAAGATGCTGAAGATCAGTTGGGTGCACGAGTGGGTTACATCGAACTGGATCTC
AACAGCGGTAAGATCCTTGAGAGTTTTCGCCCCGAAGAACGTTTTCCAATGATGAGCACTTTTAAAGTTC
TGCTATGTGGCGCGGTATTATCCCGTATTGACGCCGGGCAAGAGCAACTCGGTCGCCGCATACACTATTC
TCAGAATGACTTGGTTGAGTACTCACCAGTCACAGAAAAGCATCTTACGGATGGCATGACAGTAAGAGAA
TTATGCAGTGCTGCCATAACCATGAGTGATAACACTGCGGCCAACTTACTTCTGACAACGATCGGAGGAC
CGAAGGAGCTAACCGCTTTTTTGCACAACATGGGGGATCATGTAACTCGCCTTGATCGTTGGGAACCGGA
GCTGAATGAAGCCATACCAAACGACGAGCGTGACACCACGATGCCTGTAGCAATGGCAACAACGTTGCGC
AAACTATTAACTGGCGAACTACTTACTCTAGCTTCCCGGCAACAATTAATAGACTGGATGGAGGCGGATA
AAGTTGCAGGACCACTTCTGCGCTCGGCCCTTCCGGCTGGCTGGTTTATTGCTGATAAATCTGGAGCCGG
TGAGCGTGGGTCTCGCGGTATCATTGCAGCACTGGGGCCAGATGGTAAGCCCTCCCGTATCGTAGTTATC
TACACGACGGGGAGTCAGGCAACTATGGATGAACGAAATAGACAGATCGCTGAGATAGGTGCCTCACTGA
TTAAGCATTGGTAACTGTCAGACCAAGTTTACTCATATATACTTTAGATTGATTTAAAACTTCATTTTTA
ATTTAAAAGGATCTAGGTGAAGATCCTTTTTGATAATCTCATGACCAAAATCCCTTAACGTGAGTTTTCG
TTCCACTGAGCGTCAGACCCCGTAGAAAAGATCAAAGGATCTTCTTGAGATCCTTTTTTTCTGCGCGTAA
TCTGCTGCTTGCAAACAAAAAAACCACCGCTACCAGCGGTGGTTTGTTTGCCGGATCAAGAGCTACCAAC
TCTTTTTCCGAAGGTAACTGGCTTCAGCAGAGCGCAGATACCAAATACTGTTCTTCTAGTGTAGCCGTAG
TTAGGCCACCACTTCAAGAACTCTGTAGCACCGCCTACATACCTCGCTCTGCTAATCCTGTTACCAGTGG
CTGCTGCCAGTGGCGATAAGTCGTGTCTTACCGGGTTGGACTCAAGACGATAGTTACCGGATAAGGCGCA
GCGGTCGGGCTGAACGGGGGGTTCGTGCACACAGCCCAGCTTGGAGCGAACGACCTACACCGAACTGAGA
TACCTACAGCGTGAGCTATGAGAAAGCGCCACGCTTCCCGAAGGGAGAAAGGCGGACAGGTATCCGGTAA
GCGGCAGGGTCGGAACAGGAGAGCGCACGAGGGAGCTTCCAGGGGGAAACGCCTGGTATCTTTATAGTCC
TGTCGGGTTTCGCCACCTCTGACTTGAGCGTCGATTTTTGTGATGCTCGTCAGGGGGGCGGAGCCTATGG
AAAAACGCCAGCAACGCGGCCTTTTTACGGTTCCTGGCCTTTTGCTGGCCTTTTGCTCACATGTTCTTTC
CTGCGTTATCCCCTGATTCTGTGGATAACCGTATTACCGCCTTTGAGTGAGCTGATACCGCTCGCCGCAG
CCGAACGACCGAGCGCAGCGAGTCAGTGAGCGAGGAAGCGGAAGAGCGCCCAATACGCAAACCGCCTCTC
CCCGCGCGTTGGCCGATTCATTAATGCAGCTGGCACGACAGGTTTCCCGACTGGAAAGCGGGCAGTGAGC
GCAACGCAATTAATGTGAGTTAGCTCACTCATTAGGCACCCCAGGCTTTACACTTTATGCTTCCGGCTCG
TATGTTGTGTGGAATTGTGAGCGGATAACAATTTCACACAGGAAACAGCTATGACCATGATTACGCCAAG
CTGTAAGTTTAAACATGATCTTACTAACTAACTATTCTCATTTAAATTTTCAGAGCTTAAAAATGGCTGA
AATCACTCACAACGATGGATACGCTAACAACTTGGAAATGAAATAAGCTTGGGCTGCAGCCCGGGAAACA
TGATATCGACGGACATATTTTTGATTGATTATCATAATTTTC
